Addgene plasmid #45932: EHD2-mEGFP
Purpose: caveolar protein, confines caveolae to the plasma membrane
Depositing lab: Ari Helenius. Depositing organization: ETH Zurich (Swiss Federal Institute of Technology). Publication: Oligomers of the ATPase EHD2 confine caveolae to the plasma membrane through association with actin. Stoeber M, Stoeck IK, Hanni C, Bleck CK, Balistreri G, Helenius A. EMBO J. 2012 May 16;31(10):2350-64. doi: 10.1038/emboj.2012.98. Epub 2012 Apr 13. PubMed 22505029.
Backbone
  Vector backbone: pmEGFP-N-DEST
  Backbone manufacturer: Clontech/ custom-made
  Backbone size w/o insert (bp): 4745
  Total vector size (bp): 6374
  Modifications to backbone: pmEGFP-N-DEST was created by the ligation of the Gateway cassette as HindIII/AgeI fragment into pmEGFP-N1
  Vector type: Mammalian Expression
  Selectable markers: Neomycin (select with G418)
Growth in bacteria
  Bacterial resistance: Kanamycin, 50 μg/mL
  Growth temperature: 37°C
  Growth strain: DH5alpha
  Copy number: High Copy
Gene/Insert
  Gene/Insert name: Eps-15 homology domain-containing protein2 (alt name: EHD2)
  Species: H. sapiens (human)
  Insert size (bp): 1629
  GenBank ID: NM_014601.3
  Entrez Gene: EHD2 (a.k.a. PAST2)
  Promoter: CMV
  Tag / fusion protein: monomeric EGFP_FrameN1 (C terminal on insert)
  Cloning method: Gateway Cloning
  Sequencing primers: 5′ gttttcccagtcacgacgttgtaaaacgacggccagt; 3′ ccctatagtgagtcgtattacatggtcatagctgtttcctgg
Terms and licenses: Academic/Nonprofit Terms; Industry Terms: Not Available to Industry
How to cite: EHD2-mEGFP was a gift from Ari Helenius (Addgene plasmid # 45932 ; http://n2t.net/addgene:45932 ; RRID:Addgene_45932)
