[The description below was written by a language model from this plasmid's Addgene catalogue record and pLannotate feature annotations shown in this document.]
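Description:
EHD2-mEGFP is a 6,374 bp mammalian expression plasmid encoding human Eps15 homology domain-containing protein 2 (EHD2, also known as PAST2) fused at its C terminus to monomeric EGFP. The backbone, pmEGFP-N-DEST, is a custom Gateway destination vector made by inserting a Gateway cassette into the Clontech-type pmEGFP-N1 plasmid. The 1,629 bp EHD2 coding sequence was introduced by Gateway recombination and is therefore flanked by attB1 and attB2 sites, with the attB2 scar lying between EHD2 and the fluorescent protein. Transcription is driven by the human cytomegalovirus immediate-early enhancer and promoter and terminated by the SV40 polyadenylation signal. The automated annotation labels the reporter simply as EGFP, while the catalogue entry specifies the monomeric variant.

The plasmid replicates in E. coli at high copy from a ColE1/pUC-type origin and also carries an f1 origin. A single Tn5 aminoglycoside phosphotransferase gene (NeoR/KanR) provides both selections. It is expressed from a bacterial bla-type promoter for kanamycin resistance in E. coli, and from the SV40 enhancer/early promoter, with an HSV TK polyadenylation signal, for G418 selection of transfected mammalian cells. The short large T antigen, ble and bGH poly(A) matches in the feature table are fragmentary hits, most likely backbone remnants rather than functional elements.

EHD2 is recorded as a caveolar protein that confines caveolae to the plasma membrane; the associated study describes this as depending on oligomers of the ATPase associating with actin. The construct is suited to expressing fluorescently tagged EHD2 in mammalian cells, for example to image its localisation and dynamics at caveolae.
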