Features (pLannotate 1.2.2; 17 found; start..end, strand, type, name):
     61..364     +  enhancer       CMV enhancer: human cytomegalovirus immediate early enhancer
    365..568     +  promoter       CMV promoter: human cytomegalovirus (CMV) immediate early promoter
    591..627     +  misc_feature   MCS (fragment): multiple cloning site
    629..646     +  protein_bind   attB1 (fragment): mutant version of attB; core recombination site for the Gateway® BP reaction BP Clonase™
    652..2280    +  CDS            EHD2: EHD2_HUMAN - Also known as PAST2 From Homo sapiens (Human).
   2283..2306    -  protein_bind   attB2: mutant version of attB; recombination site for the Gateway® BP reaction BP Clonase™
   2320..3039    +  CDS            EGFP: the original enhanced GFP (Yang et al., 1996) mammalian codon-optimized
   3056..3139    +  CDS            large T antigen (fragment): large T antigen from SV40 (simian virus 40)
   3162..3283    +  polyA_signal   SV40 poly(A) signal: SV40 polyadenylation signal
   3317..3745    -  rep_origin     f1 ori (sequence partly withheld): f1 bacteriophage origin of replication; arrow indicates direction of (+) strand synthesis
   3772..3876    +  promoter       AmpR promoter: bla
   3878..4235    +  promoter       SV40 promoter: SV40 enhancer and early promoter
   4270..5064    +  CDS            NeoR/KanR: aminoglycoside phosphotransferase from Tn5; aph(3')-II (or nptII); confers resistance to neomycin, kanamycin, and G418 (Geneticin®)
   5085..5237    +  CDS            ble (fragment): BLE_KLEPN - Experimental evidence at protein level: Swiss-Prot protein existence level 1. Binding protein with a strong affinity to the bleomycin family of antibiotics. Binds to CL990; an antimitotic-antibiotic compound. From Klebsiella pneumoniae.
   5296..5343    +  polyA_signal   HSV TK poly(A) signal: herpes simplex virus thymidine kinase polyadenylation signal (Cole and Stacy, 1985)
   5434..5450    -  polyA_signal   bGH poly(A) signal (fragment): bovine growth hormone polyadenylation signal
   5672..6260    +  rep_origin     ori: high-copy-number ColE1/pMB1/pBR322/pUC origin of replication
>Addgene plasmid #45932 | EHD2-mEGFP | depositor full sequence | sequence record 66945 | generated by Gateway cloning, backbone: pmEGFP-N1
TAGTTATTAATAGTAATCAATTACGGGGTCATTAGTTCATAGCCCATATATGGAGTTCCGCGTTACATAA
CTTACGGTAAATGGCCCGCCTGGCTGACCGCCCAACGACCCCCGCCCATTGACGTCAATAATGACGTATG
TTCCCATAGTAACGCCAATAGGGACTTTCCATTGACGTCAATGGGTGGAGTATTTACGGTAAACTGCCCA
CTTGGCAGTACATCAAGTGTATCATATGCCAAGTACGCCCCCTATTGACGTCAATGACGGTAAATGGCCC
GCCTGGCATTATGCCCAGTACATGACCTTATGGGACTTTCCTACTTGGCAGTACATCTACGTATTAGTCA
TCGCTATTACCATGGTGATGCGGTTTTGGCAGTACATCAATGGGCGTGGATAGCGGTTTGACTCACGGGG
ATTTCCAAGTCTCCACCCCATTGACGTCAATGGGAGTTTGTTTTGGCACCAAAATCAACGGGACTTTCCA
AAATGTCGTAACAACTCCGCCCCATTGACGCAAATGGGCGGTAGGCGTGTACGGTGGGAGGTCTATATAA
GCAGAGCTGGTTTAGTGAACCGTCAGATCCGCTAGCGCTACCGGACTCAGATCTCGAGCTCAAGCTTACA
AGTTTGTACAAAAAAGTTGGCATGTTCAGCTGGCTGAAGCGGGGCGGGGCACGGGGCCAGCAGCCCGAGG
CCATCCGCACGGTGACCTCGGCCCTCAAGGAGCTGTACCGCACGAAGCTGCTGCCGCTGGAGGAGCACTA
CCGCTTTGGGGCCTTCCACTCGCCGGCCCTGGAGGACGCAGACTTCGACGGCAAGCCCATGGTGCTGGTG
GCCGGCCAGTACAGCACGGGCAAGACCAGCTTCATCCAGTACCTGCTGGAGCAGGAGGTGCCCGGCTCCC
GCGTGGGGCCTGAGCCCACCACCGACTGCTTTGTGGCCGTCATGCACGGGGACACTGAGGGCACCGTGCC
CGGCAACGCCCTCGTCGTGGACCCGGACAAGCCCTTCCGCAAACTCAACCCTTTCGGAAACACCTTCCTC
AACAGGTTCATGTGTGCCCAGCTCCCTAATCAGGTCCTGGAGAGCATCAGCATCATCGACACCCCGGGTA
TCCTGTCGGGTGCCAAGCAGAGAGTGAGCCGCGGCTACGACTTCCCGGCCGTGCTGCGCTGGTTCGCGGA
GCGCGTGGACCTCATCATCCTGCTCTTTGATGCGCACAAGCTGGAGATCTCGGACGAGTTCTCAGAGGCC
ATCGGCGCGTTGCGGGGCCATGAGGACAAGATCCGCGTGGTGCTCAACAAGGCCGACATGGTGGAGACGC
AGCAGCTGATGCGCGTCTACGGCGCGCTCATGTGGGCGCTGGGCAAGGTGGTGGGCACGCCCGAGGTGCT
GCGCGTCTACATCGGCTCCTTCTGGTCCCAGCCCCTCCTCGTGCCCGACAACCGGCGCCTCTTCGAGCTG
GAGGAGCAGGACCTCTTCCGCGACATCCAGGGCCTGCCCCGGCACGCAGCCTTGCGCAAGCTCAACGACC
TGGTGAAGAGGGCCCGGCTGGTGCGAGTTCACGCTTACATCATCAGCTACCTGAAGAAGGAGATGCCCTC
TGTGTTTGGGAAGGAGAACAAGAAGAAGCAGCTGATCCTCAAACTGCCCGTCATCTTTGCGAAGATTCAG
CTGGAACATCACATCTCCCCTGGGGACTTTCCTGATTGCCAGAAAATGCAGGAGCTGCTGATGGCGCATG
ACTTCACCAAGTTTCACTCGCTGAAGCCGAAGCTGCTGGAGGCACTGGACGAGATGCTGACGCACGACAT
CGCCAAGCTCATGCCCCTGCTGCGGCAGGAGGAGCTGGAGAGCACCGAGGTGGGCGTGCAGGGGGGCGCT
TTTGAGGGCACCCACATGGGCCCGTTTGTGGAGCGGGGACCTGACGAGGCCATGGAGGACGGCGAGGAGG
GCTCGGACGACGAGGCCGAGTGGGTGGTGACCAAGGACAAGTCCAAATACGACGAGATCTTCTACAACCT
GGCGCCTGCCGACGGCAAGCTGAGCGGCTCCAAGGCCAAGACCTGGATGGTGGGGACCAAGCTCCCCAAC
TCAGTGCTGGGGCGCATCTGGAAGCTCAGCGATGTGGACCGCGACGGCATGCTGGATGATGAAGAGTTCG
CGCTGGCCAGCCACCTCATCGAGGCCAAGCTGGAAGGCCACGGGCTGCCCGCCAACCTGCCCCGTCGCCT
GGTGCCACCCTCCAAGCGACGCCACAAGGGCTCCGCCGAGTGCCCAACTTTCTTGTACAAAGTGGTACCG
GTCGCCACCATGGTGAGCAAGGGCGAGGAGCTGTTCACCGGGGTGGTGCCCATCCTGGTCGAGCTGGACG
GCGACGTAAACGGCCACAAGTTCAGCGTGTCCGGCGAGGGCGAGGGCGATGCCACCTACGGCAAGCTGAC
CCTGAAGTTCATCTGCACCACCGGCAAGCTGCCCGTGCCCTGGCCCACCCTCGTGACCACCCTGACCTAC
GGCGTGCAGTGCTTCAGCCGCTACCCCGACCACATGAAGCAGCACGACTTCTTCAAGTCCGCCATGCCCG
AAGGCTACGTCCAGGAGCGCACCATCTTCTTCAAGGACGACGGCAACTACAAGACCCGCGCCGAGGTGAA
GTTCGAGGGCGACACCCTGGTGAACCGCATCGAGCTGAAGGGCATCGACTTCAAGGAGGACGGCAACATC
CTGGGGCACAAGCTGGAGTACAACTACAACAGCCACAACGTCTATATCATGGCCGACAAGCAGAAGAACG
GCATCAAGGTGAACTTCAAGATCCGCCACAACATCGAGGACGGCAGCGTGCAGCTCGCCGACCACTACCA
GCAGAACACCCCCATCGGCGACGGCCCCGTGCTGCTGCCCGACAACCACTACCTGAGCACCCAGTCCGCC
CTGAGCAAAGACCCCAACGAGAAGCGCGATCACATGGTCCTTAAGGAGTTCGTGACCGCCGCCGGGATCA
CTCTCGGCATGGACGAGCTGTACAAGTAAAGCGGCCGCGACTCTAGATCATAATCAGCCATACCACATTT
GTAGAGGTTTTACTTGCTTTAAAAAACCTCCCACACCTCCCCCTGAACCTGAAACATAAAATGAATGCAA
TTGTTGTTGTTAACTTGTTTATTGCAGCTTATAATGGTTACAAATAAAGCAATAGCATCACAAATTTCAC
AAATAAAGCATTTTTTTCACTGCATTCTAGTTGTGGTTTGTCCAAACTCATCAATGTATCTTAAGGCGTA
AATTGTAAGCGTTAATATTTTGTTAAAATTCGCGTTAAATTTTTGTTAAATCAGCTCATTTTTTAACCAA
TAGGCCGAAATCGGCAAAATCCCTTATAAATCAAAAGAATAGACCGAGATAGGGT
[37 nt withheld, positions 3416-3452]
AAAGAACGTGGACTCCAACGTCAAAGG
[49 nt withheld, positions 3480-3528]
T
[91 nt withheld, positions 3530-3620]
G
[124 nt withheld, positions 3622-3745]
CAGGTGGCACTTTTCGGGGAAATGTGCGCGGAACCCCTATTTGTTTATTTTTCTAAATACATTCAAATAT
GTATCCGCTCATGAGACAATAACCCTGATAAATGCTTCAATAATATTGAAAAAGGAAGAGTCCTGAGGCG
GAAAGAACCAGCTGTGGAATGTGTGTCAGTTAGGGTGTGGAAAGTCCCCAGGCTCCCCAGCAGGCAGAAG
TATGCAAAGCATGCATCTCAATTAGTCAGCAACCAGGTGTGGAAAGTCCCCAGGCTCCCCAGCAGGCAGA
AGTATGCAAAGCATGCATCTCAATTAGTCAGCAACCATAGTCCCGCCCCTAACTCCGCCCATCCCGCCCC
TAACTCCGCCCAGTTCCGCCCATTCTCCGCCCCATGGCTGACTAATTTTTTTTATTTATGCAGAGGCCGA
GGCCGCCTCGGCCTCTGAGCTATTCCAGAAGTAGTGAGGAGGCTTTTTTGGAGGCCTAGGCTTTTGCAAA
GATCGATCAAGAGACAGGATGAGGATCGTTTCGCATGATTGAACAAGATGGATTGCACGCAGGTTCTCCG
GCCGCTTGGGTGGAGAGGCTATTCGGCTATGACTGGGCACAACAGACAATCGGCTGCTCTGATGCCGCCG
TGTTCCGGCTGTCAGCGCAGGGGCGCCCGGTTCTTTTTGTCAAGACCGACCTGTCCGGTGCCCTGAATGA
ACTGCAAGACGAGGCAGCGCGGCTATCGTGGCTGGCCACGACGGGCGTTCCTTGCGCAGCTGTGCTCGAC
GTTGTCACTGAAGCGGGAAGGGACTGGCTGCTATTGGGCGAAGTGCCGGGGCAGGATCTCCTGTCATCTC
ACCTTGCTCCTGCCGAGAAAGTATCCATCATGGCTGATGCAATGCGGCGGCTGCATACGCTTGATCCGGC
TACCTGCCCATTCGACCACCAAGCGAAACATCGCATCGAGCGAGCACGTACTCGGATGGAAGCCGGTCTT
GTCGATCAGGATGATCTGGACGAAGAGCATCAGGGGCTCGCGCCAGCCGAACTGTTCGCCAGGCTCAAGG
CGAGCATGCCCGACGGCGAGGATCTCGTCGTGACCCATGGCGATGCCTGCTTGCCGAATATCATGGTGGA
AAATGGCCGCTTTTCTGGATTCATCGACTGTGGCCGGCTGGGTGTGGCGGACCGCTATCAGGACATAGCG
TTGGCTACCCGTGATATTGCTGAAGAGCTTGGCGGCGAATGGGCTGACCGCTTCCTCGTGCTTTACGGTA
TCGCCGCTCCCGATTCGCAGCGCATCGCCTTCTATCGCCTTCTTGACGAGTTCTTCTGAGCGGGACTCTG
GGGTTCGAAATGACCGACCAAGCGACGCCCAACCTGCCATCACGAGATTTCGATTCCACCGCCGCCTTCT
ATGAAAGGTTGGGCTTCGGAATCGTTTTCCGGGACGCCGGCTGGATGATCCTCCAGCGCGGGGATCTCAT
GCTGGAGTTCTTCGCCCACCCTAGGGGGAGGCTAACTGAAACACGGAAGGAGACAATACCGGAAGGAACC
CGCGCTATGACGGCAATAAAAAGACAGAATAAAACGCACGGTGTTGGGTCGTTTGTTCATAAACGCGGGG
TTCGGTCCCAGGGCTGGCACTCTGTCGATACCCCACCGAGACCCCATTGGGGCCAATACGCCCGCGTTTC
TTCCTTTTCCCCACCCCACCCCCCAAGTTCGGGTGAAGGCCCAGGGCTCGCAGCCAACGTCGGGGCGGCA
GGCCCTGCCATAGCCTCAGGTTACTCATATATACTTTAGATTGATTTAAAACTTCATTTTTAATTTAAAA
GGATCTAGGTGAAGATCCTTTTTGATAATCTCATGACCAAAATCCCTTAACGTGAGTTTTCGTTCCACTG
AGCGTCAGACCCCGTAGAAAAGATCAAAGGATCTTCTTGAGATCCTTTTTTTCTGCGCGTAATCTGCTGC
TTGCAAACAAAAAAACCACCGCTACCAGCGGTGGTTTGTTTGCCGGATCAAGAGCTACCAACTCTTTTTC
CGAAGGTAACTGGCTTCAGCAGAGCGCAGATACCAAATACTGTCCTTCTAGTGTAGCCGTAGTTAGGCCA
CCACTTCAAGAACTCTGTAGCACCGCCTACATACCTCGCTCTGCTAATCCTGTTACCAGTGGCTGCTGCC
AGTGGCGATAAGTCGTGTCTTACCGGGTTGGACTCAAGACGATAGTTACCGGATAAGGCGCAGCGGTCGG
GCTGAACGGGGGGTTCGTGCACACAGCCCAGCTTGGAGCGAACGACCTACACCGAACTGAGATACCTACA
GCGTGAGCTATGAGAAAGCGCCACGCTTCCCGAAGGGAGAAAGGCGGACAGGTATCCGGTAAGCGGCAGG
GTCGGAACAGGAGAGCGCACGAGGGAGCTTCCAGGGGGAAACGCCTGGTATCTTTATAGTCCTGTCGGGT
TTCGCCACCTCTGACTTGAGCGTCGATTTTTGTGATGCTCGTCAGGGGGGCGGAGCCTATGGAAAAACGC
CAGCAACGCGGCCTTTTTACGGTTCCTGGCCTTTTGCTGGCCTTTTGCTCACATGTTCTTTCCTGCGTTA
TCCCCTGATTCTGTGGATAACCGTATTACCGCCATGCAT
