>Addgene plasmid #45932 | EHD2-mEGFP | addgene partial sequence | sequence record 68551 | CMV-F
TTAGTGAACCGTCAGATCCGCTAGCGCTACCGGACTCAGATCTCGAGCTCAAGCTTACAAGTTTGTACAA
AAAAGTTGGCATGTTCAGCTGGCTGAAGCGGGGCGGGGCACGGGGCCAGCAGCCCGAGGCCATCCGCACG
GTGACCTCGGCCCTCAAGGAGCTGTACCGCACGAAGCTGCTGCCGCTGGAGGAGCACTACCGCTTTGGGG
CCTTCCACTCGCCGGCCCTGGAGGACGCAGACTTCGACGGCAAGCCCATGGTGCTGGTGGCCGGCCAGTA
CAGCACGGGCAAGACCAGCTTCATCCAGTACCTGCTGGAGCAGGAGGTGCCCGGCTCCCGCGTGGGGCCT
GAGCCCACCACCGACTGCTTTGTGGCCGTCATGCACGGGGACACTGAGGGCACCGTGCCCGGCAACGCCC
TCGTCGTGGACCCGGACAAGCCCTTCCGCAAACTCAACCCTTTCGGAAACACCTTCCTCAACAGGTTCAT
GTGTGCCCAGCTCCCTAATCAGGTCCTGGAGAGCATCAGCATCATCGACACCCCGGGTATCCTGTCGGGT
GCCAAGCAGAGAGTGAGCCGCGGCTACGACTTCCCGGCCGTGCTGCGCTGGTTCGCGGAGCGCGTGGACC
TCATCATCCTGCTCTTTGATGCGCACAAGCTGGAGATCTCGGACGAGTTCTCAGAGGCCATCGGCGCGTT
GCGGGGCCATGAGGACAAGATCCGCGTGGTGCTCAACAAGGCCGACATGGTGGAGACGCAGCAGCTTATG
CGCGTCTACGGCGCGCTCATGTGGGCGCTGGGCAAGGTGGTGGGCACGCCCGA
