>Addgene plasmid #45932 | EHD2-mEGFP | addgene partial sequence | sequence record 68558 | EGFP-N
CTCGCCCTTGCTCACCATGGTGGCGACCGGTACCACTTTGTACAAGAAAGTTGGGCACTCGGCGGAGCCC
TTGTGGCGTCGCTTGGAGGGTGGCACCAGGCGACGGGGCAGGTTGGCGGGCAGCCCGTGGCCTTCCAGCT
TGGCCTCGATGAGGTGGCTGGCCAGCGCGAACTCTTCATCATCCAGCATGCCGTCGCGGTCCACATCGCT
GAGCTTCCAGATGCGCCCCAGCACTGAGTTGGGGAGCTTGGTCCCCACCATCCAGGTCTTGGCCTTGGAG
CCGCTCAGCTTGCCGTCGGCAGGCGCCAGGTTGTAGAAGATCTCGTCGTATTTGGACTTGTCCTTGGTCA
CCACCCACTCGGCCTCGTCGTCCGAGCCCTCCTCGCCGTCCTCCATGGCCTCGTCAGGTCCCCGCTCCAC
AAACGGGCCCATGTGGGTGCCCTCAAAAGCGCCCCCCTGCACGCCCACCTCGGTGCTCTCCAGCTCCTCC
TGCCGCAGCAGGGGCATGAGCTTGGCGATGTCGTGCGTCAGCATCTCGTCCAGTGCCTCCAGCAGCTTCG
GCTTCAGCGAGTGAAACTTGGTGAAGTCATGCGCCATCAGCAGCTCCTGCATTTTCTGGCAATCAGGAAA
GTCCCCAGGGGAGATGTGATGTTCCAGCTGAATCTTCGCAAAGATGACGGGCAGTTTGAGGATCAGCTGC
TTCTTCTTGTTCTCCTTCCCAAACACAGAGGGCATCTCCTTCTTCAGGTAGCTGATGATGTAAGCGTGAA
CTCGCACCAGCCGGGCCCTCTTCACCAGGTCGTTGAGCTTGCGCAAGGCTGCGTGCCGGGGCA
